Addgene plasmid #33223: pDMG1m
Depositing lab: David Bartel. Depositing organization: Whitehead Institute for Biomedical Research. Publication: Weak seed-pairing stability and high target-site abundance decrease the proficiency of lsy-6 and other microRNAs. Garcia DM, Baek D, Shin C, Bell GW, Grimson A, Bartel DP. Nat Struct Mol Biol. 2011 Sep 11;18(10):1139-46. doi: 10.1038/nsmb.2115. PubMed 21909094.
Backbone
  Vector backbone: pIS1
  Backbone manufacturer: Addgene (#12179)
  Backbone size w/o insert (bp): 4085
  Vector type: Mammalian Expression, Luciferase
Growth in bacteria
  Bacterial resistance: Ampicillin, 100 μg/mL
  Growth temperature: 37°C
  Growth strain: DH5alpha
  Copy number: High Copy
Gene/Insert
  Gene/Insert name: cog-1 3'UTR
  Species: C. elegans (nematode)
  Mutation: 2nd site GU2,6
  GenBank ID: NM_001027093
  Entrez Gene: cog-1 (a.k.a. R03C1.3)
  Tag / fusion protein: Luciferase (N terminal on backbone)
  Cloning method: Restriction Enzyme; 5′ cloning site XbaI (not destroyed); 3′ cloning site EagI (not destroyed)
  Sequencing primers: 5′ none; 3′ EBV Reverse
Terms and licenses: Academic/Nonprofit Terms; Industry Terms: Not Available to Industry
How to cite: pDMG1m was a gift from David Bartel (Addgene plasmid # 33223 ; http://n2t.net/addgene:33223 ; RRID:Addgene_33223)
