[The description below was written by a language model from this plasmid's Addgene catalogue record.]
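Description:
pDMG1m is a mammalian luciferase reporter plasmid built on the pIS1 backbone (about 4.1 kb without insert) and designed to measure microRNA-mediated repression through a 3′ untranslated region. It is maintained in E. coli as a high-copy plasmid under ampicillin selection. The record gives no feature table, so the origin of replication, the promoter driving the reporter, the polyadenylation signal and the type of luciferase encoded by the backbone are not stated.

The insert is the 3′UTR of the C. elegans gene cog-1, cloned between XbaI and EagI sites, both of which are retained. It sits downstream of the backbone's luciferase coding sequence, which the record lists as an N-terminal fusion partner. In practice this means the nematode UTR serves as the 3′UTR of the luciferase transcript, so reporter output reflects any regulation acting on that UTR. This version carries a mutation recorded as "2nd site GU2,6". The notation suggests changes to the second of the UTR's microRNA target sites, possibly introducing G:U wobble pairs at seed positions 2 and 6, but the record does not spell this out. The associated study examined why lsy-6 and certain other microRNAs are weak repressors, focusing on seed-pairing stability and target-site abundance. This makes the plasmid most plausibly one of a series of wild-type and site-mutant cog-1 UTR reporters, compared in transfected mammalian cells to assess how individual site pairing contributes to repression. It would typically be used alongside a co-transfected microRNA and a normalising control reporter, although those details are not given in the record.
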