>Addgene plasmid #33223 | pDMG1m | depositor partial sequence | sequence record 39479 | cog-1 3'UTR - 2nd site GU2,6
CTTTTAAGCGTTCTACCTCTCCCCCTCCCTTCAACCGAGTGTATTATTCCCCCAATTTGTTTGCAATTTT
TTCCTGAAGCCCTCTAAGAAAATCCAAAATCATGACCTACTTCCGTCTTTACACCTGATTACCTGAATAC
CAACACCCCACACAGATGCCATGATCTCTCGTCTTTTCTCGTACTTTTGTATAATTTTTTTTCTTAATTT
TTTTGCATGTTTTCCCATAGTTATAGCCATTTTTTTTTCTTTTTTTTTCCAAATCATCGTCACTTATACA
AAAACCAAACTCCCTTTTACCGTTAAACCATGCCCAAATGCAAGAAATTTCCCATTTAATTGTACGTTTT
TTTCTCTTCAAATTGGATTCTAATGACATAAATTTATTAGATTAA
