>Addgene plasmid #33223 | pDMG1m | addgene partial sequence | sequence record 41283 | EBV-rev 5'-GTGGTTTGTCCAAACTCATC-3'
ATCTAATAAATTTATGTCATTAGAATCCAATTTGAAGAGAAAAAAACGTACAATTAAATGGGAAATTTCT
TGCATTTGGGCATGGTTTAACGGTAAAAGGGAGTTTGGTTTTTGTATAAGTGACGATGATTTGGAAAAAA
AAAGAAAAAAAAATGGCTATAACTATGGGAAAACATGCAAAAAAATTAAGAAAAAAAATTATACAAAAGT
ACGAGAAAAGACGAGAGATCATGGCATCTGTGTGGGGTGTTGGTATTCAGGTAATCAGGTGTAAAGACGG
AAGTAGGTCATGATTTTGGATTTTCTTAGAGGGCTTCAGGAAAAAATTGCAAACAAATTGGGGGAATAAT
ACACTCGGTTGAAGGGAGGGGGAGAGGTAGAACGCTTAAAAGTCTAGAACACTAGTAGTGATATCGAGAC
CGGTATAGAGCTCCTAGAATTATTGTTCATTTTTGAGAACTCGCTCAACGAACGATTTGATATATTTTCC
CATTTCATCAGGTGCATCTTCTTGCGAAAAATGAAGACCTTTTACTTTGACAAATTCAGTATTAGGAAAC
TTCTTGGCACCTTCAACAATAGCATTGGAAAAGAATCCTGGGTCCGATTCAATAAACATTTTTGGTAAAT
CATCACTTGCACGTAGATAAGCATTATAATTCCTAACAATTTGTACAACGTCAGGTTTACCACCTTTTAC
TAACGGGATTTCACGAGGCCATGATAATGTTGGACGACGAACTTCACCTTTCTCTTTGAATGGTTCAAGA
TATGCTGCAAATTCTTCTGGTTCTAACTTTCTCATGATTTTTGATGGCCACATGGTTTCCACGAAGAAGT
TATTCTCCAAAACCATTTTTCTCCTTCTTC
